>Addgene plasmid #225720 | pCAGGS puro HA-hUSP27X Y144C | addgene full sequence | sequence record 445597 | Addgene NGS Result
CATGACATCAACCATATCAGCAAAAGTGATACGGGTATTATTTTTGCCGCTATTTCTCTGTTCTCGCTAT
TATTCCAACCGCTGTTTGGTCTGCTTTCTGACAAACTCGGAACTTGTTTATTGCAGCTTATAATGGTTAC
AAATAAAGCAATAGCATCACAAATTTCACAAATAAAGCATTTTTTTCACTGCATTCTAGTTGTGGTTTGT
CCAAACTCATCAATGTATCTTATCATGTCTGGATCTACCGGGTAGGGGAGGCGCTTTTCCCAAGGCAGTC
TGGAGCATGCGCTTTAGCAGCCCCGCTGGGCACTTGGCGCTACACAAGTGGCCTCTGGCCTCGCACACAT
TCCACATCCACCGGTAGGCGCCAACCGGCTCCGTTCTTTGGTGGCCCCTTCGCGCCACCTTCTACTCCTC
CCCTAGTCAGGAAGTTCCCCCCCGCCCCGCAGCTCGCGTCGTGCAGGACGTGACAAATGGAAGTAGCACG
TCTCACTAGTCTCGTGCAGATGGACAGCACCGCTGAGCAATGGAAGCGGGTAGGCCTTTGGGGCAGCGGC
CAATAGCAGCTTTGCTCCTTCGCTTTCTGGGCTCAGAGGCTGGGAAGGGGTGGGTCCGGGGGCGGGCTCA
GGGGCGGGCTCAGGGGCGGGGCGGGCGCCCGAAGGTCCTCCGGAGGCCCGGCATTCTGCACGCTTCAAAA
GCGCACGTCTGCCGCGCTGTTCTCCTCTTCCTCATCTCCGGGCCTTTCGACAAGCTAGCTTACCATGACC
GAGTACAAGCCCACGGTGCGCCTCGCCACCCGCGACGACGTCCCCAGGGCCGTACGCACCCTCGCCGCCG
CGTTCGCCGACTACCCCGCCACGCGCCACACCGTCGATCCGGACCGCCACATCGAGCGGGTCACCGAGCT
GCAAGAACTCTTCCTCACGCGCGTCGGGCTCGACATCGGCAAGGTGTGGGTCGCGGACGACGGCGCCGCG
GTGGCGGTCTGGACCACGCCGGAGAGCGTCGAAGCGGGGGCGGTGTTCGCCGAGATCGGCCCGCGCATGG
CCGAGTTGAGCGGTTCCCGGCTGGCCGCGCAGCAACAGATGGAAGGCCTCCTGGCGCCGCACCGGCCCAA
GGAGCCCGCGTGGTTCCTGGCCACCGTCGGCGTCTCGCCCGACCACCAGGGCAAGGGTCTGGGCAGCGCC
GTCGTGCTCCCCGGAGTGGAGGCGGCCGAGCGCGCCGGGGTGCCCGCCTTCCTGGAGACCTCCGCGCCCC
GCAACCTCCCCTTCTACGAGCGGCTCGGCTTCACCGTCACCGCCGACGTCGAGGTGCCCGAAGGACCGCG
CACCTGGTGCATGACCCGCAAGCCCGGTGCCTGACGCCCGCCCCACGACCCGCAGCGCCCGACCGAAAGG
AGCGCACGACCCCATGCATCGATTTGCCAGCCATCTGTTGTTTGCCCCTCCCCCGTGCCTTCCTTGACCC
TGGAAGGTGCCACTCCCACTGTCCTTTCCTAATAAAATGAGGAAATTGCATCGCATTGTCTGAGTAGGTG
TCATTCTATTCTGGGGGGTGGGGTGGGGCAGGACAGCAAGGGGGAGGATTGGGAAGACAATAGCAGGCAT
GCTGGGGATGCGGTGGGCTCTATGGCTTCTGAGGCGGAAAGAACCAGCTGGGGCTCGACGCGGCCGGCCG
CTGACCAAGTCAGCTTGGCACTGGCCGTCGTTTTACAACGTCGTGACTGGGAAAACCCTGGCGTTACCCA
ACTTAATCGCCTTGCAGCACATCCCCCTTTCGCCAGCTGGCGTAATAGCGAAGAGGCCCGCACCGATCGC
CCTTCCCAACAGTTGCGCAGCCTGAATGGCGAATGGAAATTGTAAGCGTTAATATTTTGTTAAAATTCGC
GTTAAATTTTTGTTAAATCAGCTCATTTTTTAACCAATAGGCCGAAATCGGCAAAATCCCTTATAAATCA
AAAGAATAGACCGAGATAGGGT
[37 nt withheld, positions 1983-2019]
AAAGAACGTGGACTCCAACGTCAAAGG
[49 nt withheld, positions 2047-2095]
T
[91 nt withheld, positions 2097-2187]
G
[124 nt withheld, positions 2189-2312]
CAGGTGGCACTTTTCGGGGAAATGTGCGCGGAACCCCTATTTGTTTATTTTTCTAAATACATTCAAATAT
GTATCCGCTCATGAGACAATAACCCTGATAAATGCTTCAATAATATTGAAAAAGGAAGAGTATGAGTATT
CAACATTTCCGTGTCGCCCTTATTCCCTTTTTTGCGGCATTTTGCCTTCCTGTTTTTGCTCACCCAGAAA
CGCTGGTGAAAGTAAAAGATGCTGAAGATCAGTTGGGTGCACGAGTGGGTTACATCGAACTGGATCTCAA
CAGCGGTAAGATCCTTGAGAGTTTTCGCCCCGAAGAACGTTTTCCAATGATGAGCACTTTTAAAGTTCTG
CTATGTGGCGCGGTATTATCCCGTATTGACGCCGGGCAAGAGCAACTCGGTCGCCGCATACACTATTCTC
AGAATGACTTGGTTGAGTACTCACCAGTCACAGAAAAGCATCTTACGGATGGCATGACAGTAAGAGAATT
ATGCAGTGCTGCCATAACCATGAGTGATAACACTGCGGCCAACTTACTTCTGACAACGATCGGAGGACCG
AAGGAGCTAACCGCTTTTTTGCACAACATGGGGGATCATGTAACTCGCCTTGATCGTTGGGAACCGGAGC
TGAATGAAGCCATACCAAACGACGAGCGTGACACCACGATGCCTGTAGCAATGGCAACAACGTTGCGCAA
ACTATTAACTGGCGAACTACTTACTCTAGCTTCCCGGCAACAATTAATAGACTGGATGGAGGCGGATAAA
GTTGCAGGACCACTTCTGCGCTCGGCCCTTCCGGCTGGCTGGTTTATTGCTGATAAATCTGGAGCCGGTG
AGCGTGGGTCTCGCGGTATCATTGCAGCACTGGGGCCAGATGGTAAGCCCTCCCGTATCGTAGTTATCTA
CACGACGGGGAGTCAGGCAACTATGGATGAACGAAATAGACAGATCGCTGAGATAGGTGCCTCACTGATT
AAGCATTGGTAACTGTCAGACCAAGTTTACTCATATATACTTTAGATTGATTTAAAACTTCATTTTTAAT
TTAAAAGGATCTAGGTGAAGATCCTTTTTGATAATCTCATGACCAAAATCCCTTAACGTGAGTTTTCGTT
CCACTGAGCGTCAGACCCCGTAGAAAAGATCAAAGGATCTTCTTGAGATCCTTTTTTTCTGCGCGTAATC
TGCTGCTTGCAAACAAAAAAACCACCGCTACCAGCGGTGGTTTGTTTGCCGGATCAAGAGCTACCAACTC
TTTTTCCGAAGGTAACTGGCTTCAGCAGAGCGCAGATACCAAATACTGTTCTTCTAGTGTAGCCGTAGTT
AGGCCACCACTTCAAGAACTCTGTAGCACCGCCTACATACCTCGCTCTGCTAATCCTGTTACCAGTGGCT
GCTGCCAGTGGCGATAAGTCGTGTCTTACCGGGTTGGACTCAAGACGATAGTTACCGGATAAGGCGCAGC
GGTCGGGCTGAACGGGGGGTTCGTGCACACAGCCCAGCTTGGAGCGAACGACCTACACCGAACTGAGATA
CCTACAGCGTGAGCTATGAGAAAGCGCCACGCTTCCCGAAGGGAGAAAGGCGGACAGGTATCCGGTAAGC
GGCAGGGTCGGAACAGGAGAGCGCACGAGGGAGCTTCCAGGGGGAAACGCCTGGTATCTTTATAGTCCTG
TCGGGTTTCGCCACCTCTGACTTGAGCGTCGATTTTTGTGATGCTCGTCAGGGGGGCGGAGCCTATGGAA
AAACGCCAGCAACGCGGCCTTTTTACGGTTCCTGGCCTTTTGCTGGCCTTTTGCTCACATGTTCTTTCCT
GCGTTATCCCCTGATTCTGTGGATAACCGTATTACCGCCTTTGAGTGAGCTGATACCGCTCGCCGCAGCC
GAACGACCGAGCGCAGCGAGTCAGTGAGCGAGGAAGCGGAAGAGCGCCCAATACGCAAACCGCCTCTCCC
CGCGCGTTGGCCGATTCATTAATGCAGCTGGCACGACAGGTTTCCCGACTGGAAAGCGGGCAGTGAGCGC
AACGCAATTAATGTGAGTTAGCTCACTCATTAGGCACCCCAGGCTTTACACTTTATGCTTCCGGCTCGTA
TGTTGTGTGGAATTGTGAGCGGATAACAATTTCACACAGGAAACAGCTATGACATGATTACGAATTTGGC
CAAGTCGGCCTCTAATACGACTCACTATAGGGAGCTCGTCGACATTGATTATTGACTAGTTATTAATAGT
AATCAATTACGGGGTCATTAGTTCATAGCCCATATATGGAGTTCCGCGTTACATAACTTACGGTAAATGG
CCCGCCTGGCTGACCGCCCAACGACCCCCGCCCATTGACGTCAATAATGACGTATGTTCCCATAGTAACG
CCAATAGGGACTTTCCATTGACGTCAATGGGTGGAGTATTTACGGTAAACTGCCCACTTGGCAGTACATC
AAGTGTATCATATGCCAAGTACGCCCCCTATTGACGTCAATGACGGTAAATGGCCCGCCTGGCATTATGC
CCAGTACATGACCTTATGGGACTTTCCTACTTGGCAGTACATCTACGTATTAGTCATCGCTATTACCATG
GTCGAGGTGAGCCCCACGTTCTGCTTCACTCTCCCCATCTCCCCCCCCTCCCCACCCCCAATTTTGTATT
TATTTATTTTTTAATTATTTTGTGCAGCGATGGGGGCGGGGGGGGGGGGGGGGGGGGGGGGGGGGGGGGG
GGGGGGGGGGGGGGGGGGGGGGGGGGGGGGGGGGGGGGCGGGGCGAGGCGGAGAGGTGCGGCGGCAGCCA
ATCAGAGCGGCGCGCTCCGAAAGTTTCCTTTTATGGCGAGGCGGCGGCGGCGGCGGCCCTATAAAAAGCG
AAGCGCGCGGCGGGCGGGAGTCGCTGCGCGCTGCCTTCGCCCCGTGCCCCGCTCCGCCGCCGCCTCGCGC
CGCCCGCCCCGGCTCTGACTGACCGCGTTACTCCCACAGGTGAGCGGGCGGGACGGCCCTTCTCCTCCGG
GCTGTAATTAGCGCTTGGTTTAATGACGGCTTGTTTCTTTTCTGTGGCTGCGTGAAAGCCTTGAGGGGCT
CCGGGAGGGCCCTTTGTGCGGGGGGAGCGGCTCGGGGGGTGCGTGCGTGTGTGTGTGCGTGGGGAGCGCC
GCGTGCGGCTCCGCGCTGCCCGGCGGCTGTGAGCGCTGCGGGCGCGGCGCGGGGCTTTGTGCGCTCCGCA
GTGTGCGCGAGGGGAGCGCGGCCGGGGGCGGTGCCCCGCGGTGCGGGGGGGGCTGCGAGGGGAACAAAGG
CTGCGTGCGGGGTGTGTGCGTGGGGGGGTGAGCAGGGGGTGTGGGCGCGTCGGTCGGGCTGCAACCCCCC
CTGCACCCCCCTCCCCGAGTTGCTGAGCACGGCCCGGCTTCGGGTGCGGGGCTCCGTACGGGGCGTGGCG
CGGGGCTCGCCGTGCCGGGCGGGGGGTGGCGGCAGGTGGGGGTGCCGGGCGGGGCGGGGCCGCCTCGGGC
CGGGGAGGGCTCGGGGGAGGGGCGCGGCGGCCCCCGGAGCGCCGGCGGCTGTCGAGGCGCGGCGAGCCGC
AGCCATTGCCTTTTATGGTAATCGTGCGAGAGGGCGCAGGGACTTCCTTTGTCCCAAATCTGTGCGGAGC
CGAAATCTGGGAGGCGCCGCCGCACCCCCTCTAGCGGGCGCGGGGCGAAGCGGTGCGGCGCCGGCAGGAA
GGAAATGGGCGGGGAGGGCCTTCGTGCGTCGCCGCGCCGCCGTCCCCTTCTCCCTCTCCAGCCTCGGGGC
TGTCCGCGGGGGGACGGCTGCCTTCGGGGGGGACGGGGCAGGGCGGGGTTCGGCTTCTGGCGTGTGACCG
GCGGCTCTAGAGCCTCTGCTAACCATGTTCATGCCTTCTTCTTTTTCCTACAGCTCCTGGGCAACGTGCT
GGTTATTGTGCTGTCTCATCATTTTGGCAAAGAATTCAACTCGAATGTACCCATACGATGTGCCAGATTA
CGCCGGATCCATGTGTAAGGACTATGTATATGACAAAGACATTGAGCAAATTGCCAAAGAAGAGCAAGGA
GAAGCTTTGAAATTACAAGCCTCCACCTCAACAGAGGTTTCTCACCAGCAGTGTTCAGTGCCAGGCCTTG
GTGAGAAATTCCCAACCTGGGAAACAACCAAACCAGAATTAGAACTGCTGGGGCACAACCCGAGGAGAAG
AAGAATCACCTCCAGCTTTACGATCGGTTTAAGAGGACTCATCAATCTTGGCAACACGTGCTTTATGAAC
TGCATTGTCCAGGCCCTCACCCACACGCCGATACTGAGAGATTTCTTTCTCTCTGACAGGCACCGATGTG
AGATGCCGAGTCCCGAGTTGTGTCTGGTCTGTGAGATGTCGTCGCTGTTTCGGGAGTTGTATTCTGGAAA
CCCGTCTCCTCATGTGCCCTGTAAGTTACTGCACCTGGTGTGGATACATGCCCGCCATTTAGCAGGGTAC
AGGCAACAGGATGCCCACGAGTTCCTCATTGCAGCGTTAGATGTCCTGCACAGGCACTGCAAAGGTGATG
ATGTCGGGAAGGCGGCCAACAATCCCAACCACTGTAACTGCATCATAGACCAAATCTTCACAGGTGGCCT
GCAGTCTGATGTCACCTGTCAAGCCTGCCATGGCGTCTCCACCACGATAGACCCATGCTGGGACATTAGT
TTGGACTTGCCTGGCTCTTGCACCTCCTTCTGGCCCATGAGCCCAGGGAGGGAGAGCAGTGTGAACGGGG
AAAGCCACATACCAGGAATCACCACCCTCACGGACTGCTTGCGGAGGTTTACGAGGCCAGAGCACTTAGG
AAGCAGTGCCAAAATCAAATGTGGTAGTTGCCAAAGCTACCAGGAATCTACCAAACAGCTCACAATGAAT
AAATTACCTGTCGTTGCCTGTTTTCATTTCAAACGGTTTGAACATTCAGCGAAACAGAGGCGCAAGATCA
CTACATACATTTCCTTTCCTCTGGAGCTGGATATGACGCCGTTTATGGCCTCAAGTAAAGAGAGCAGAAT
GAATGGACAATTGCAGCTGCCAACCAATAGTGGAAACAACGAAAATAAGTATTCCTTGTTTGCTGTGGTT
AATCACCAAGGAACCTTGGAGAGTGGCCACTATACCAGCTTCATCCGGCACCACAAGGACCAGTGGTTCA
AGTGTGATGATGCCGTCATCACTAAGGCCAGTATTAAGGACGTACTGGACAGTGAAGGGTATTTACTGTT
CTATCACAAACAGGTGCTAGAACATGAGTCAGAAAAAGTGAAAGAAATGAACACACAAGCCTACTGATCG
AGCCTTAATTAAGGGCTAGCAAATGCATGCGGCCGCCAATTCCAGCTGAGCGCCGGTCGCTACCATTACC
AGTTGGTCTGGTGTCAAAAATAATAATAACCGGGCAGGCCATGTCTGCCCGTATTTCGCGTAAGGAAATC
CATTATGTACTATTTAAAAAACACAAACTTTTGGATGTTCGGTTTATTCTTTTTCTTTTACTTTTTTATC
ATGGGAGCCTACTTCCCGTTTTTCCCGATTTGGCTA
Features (pLannotate 1.2.2; 23 found; start..end, strand, type, name):
    111..245     +  polyA_signal   SV40 poly(A) signal: SV40 polyadenylation signal
    250..749     +  promoter       PGK promoter: mouse phosphoglycerate kinase 1 promoter
    765..1364    +  CDS            PuroR: puromycin N-acetyltransferase; pac from Streptomyces alboniger; confers resistance to puromycin
   1424..1635    +  polyA_signal   bGH poly(A) signal (fragment): bovine growth hormone polyadenylation signal
   1639..1660    +  promoter       SV40 promoter (fragment): SV40 enhancer and early promoter
   1699..1853    +  CDS            lacZα (fragment): LacZα fragment of β-galactosidase; lacZ fragment
   1884..2312    -  rep_origin     f1 ori (sequence partly withheld): f1 bacteriophage origin of replication; arrow indicates direction of (+) strand synthesis
   2339..2443    +  promoter       AmpR promoter: bla
   2444..3304    +  CDS            AmpR: β-lactamase; bla; confers resistance to ampicillin, carbenicillin, and related antibiotics
   3475..4063    +  rep_origin     ori: high-copy-number ColE1/pMB1/pBR322/pUC origin of replication
   4246..4338    +  CDS            lacI (fragment): lac repressor; lacI; The lac repressor binds to the lac operator to inhibit transcription in E. coli. This inhibition can be relieved by adding lactose or isopropyl-β-D-thiogalactopyranoside (IPTG).
   4351..4372    +  protein_bind   CAP binding site: CAP binding activates transcription in the presence of cAMP. E. coli catabolite activator protein
   4387..4417    +  promoter       lac promoter: promoter for the E. coli lac operon
   4425..4441    +  protein_bind   lac operator: The lac repressor binds to the lac operator to inhibit transcription in E. coli. This inhibition can be relieved by adding lactose or isopropyl-β-D-thiogalactopyranoside (IPTG). lac repressor encoded by lacI
   4495..4513    +  promoter       T7 promoter: promoter for bacteriophage T7 RNA polymerase
   4523..4902    +  enhancer       CMV enhancer: human cytomegalovirus immediate early enhancer
   4904..5047    +  promoter       chicken β-actin promoter (fragment): contains a 21-bp deletion relative to the standard chicken β-actin promoter
   5042..5198    +  promoter       chicken β-actin promoter (fragment): contains a 21-bp deletion relative to the standard chicken β-actin promoter
   5199..6215    +  intron         chimeric intron: chimera between introns from chicken β-actin and rabbit β-globin
   6213..6281    +  CDS            HBB (fragment): HBB_LEPEU - Experimental evidence at protein level: Swiss-Prot protein existence level 1. Involved in oxygen transport from the lung to the various peripheral tissues. From Lepus europaeus (European hare).
   6280..6305    +  CDS            3xHA (fragment): three tandem HA epitope tags
   6313..7626    +  CDS            Usp27: UBP27_MOUSE - Also known as Usp27x. Experimental evidence at protein level: Swiss-Prot protein existence level 1. Deubiquitinase that can reduce the levels of BCL2L11/BIM ubiquitination and stabilize BCL2L11 in response to the RAF-MAPK- degradation signal. By acting on BCL2L11 levels, may counteract the anti-apoptotic effects of MAPK activity. From Mus musculus (Mouse).
   7777..111     +  CDS            lacY (fragment) (across the origin): LACY_ECOLI - Experimental evidence at protein level: Swiss-Prot protein existence level 1. Responsible for transport of beta-galactosides into the cell, with the concomitant import of a proton (symport system). Can transport lactose, melibiose, lactulose or the analog methyl-1-thio-beta,D- galactopyranoside (TMG), but not sucrose or fructose (PubMed:1848449, PubMed:18177889, PubMed:22106930). The substrate specificity is directed toward the galactopyranosyl moiety of the substrate (PubMed:22106930). From Escherichia coli (strain K12).
