[The description below was written by a language model from this plasmid's Addgene catalogue record and pLannotate feature annotations shown in this document.]
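Description:
pCAGGS puro HA-hUSP27X Y144C is a mammalian expression plasmid of about 7.9 kb, built on the pCAGGS puro backbone and intended for transfection into mammalian cells. In bacteria it is maintained through a high-copy ColE1/pUC-type origin and selected with ampicillin via the β-lactamase gene. An f1 origin and remnants of a lac/T7 cloning region (lac promoter and operator, and partial lacZα, lacI and lacY matches) are carried over from the parental vector and have no evident role in expression.

The payload is a 1,314 bp coding sequence for human USP27X, an X-linked deubiquitinase, carrying the Y144C substitution and an N-terminal HA epitope tag. The automated annotation matches this ORF to the mouse Usp27 orthologue and labels the tag as a short fragment of a 3xHA element, consistent with a single HA copy; the catalogue entry specifies the human gene. Expression is driven by the composite CAG promoter, made up of the CMV immediate-early enhancer, the chicken β-actin promoter and a chimeric chicken β-actin/rabbit β-globin intron, which gives strong constitutive transcription in many mammalian cell types. An SV40 polyadenylation signal lies downstream of the insert. A separate cassette, with the mouse PGK promoter driving puromycin N-acetyltransferase followed by a bGH poly(A) signal, allows puromycin selection of transfected cells.

The associated study concerns USP27X variants underlying X-linked intellectual disability and how they disrupt protein function. This construct therefore serves to express one such variant in cultured cells, with the HA tag allowing detection or pull-down of the protein.
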