Addgene plasmid #225720: pCAGGS puro HA-hUSP27X Y144C
Purpose: Transfection of USP27X (Y144C) with HA tag in mammalian cells
Depositing lab: Francisco Bustos. Depositing organization: Sanford Research. Publication: USP27X variants underlying X-linked intellectual disability disrupt protein function via distinct mechanisms. Koch I, Slovik M, Zhang Y, Liu B, Rennie M, Konz E, Cogne B, Daana M, Davids L, Diets IJ, Gold NB, Holtz AM, Isidor B, Mor-Shaked H, Neira Fresneda J, Niederhoffer KY, Nizon M, Pfundt R, Simon M, Stegmann A, Guillen Sacoto MJ, Wevers M, Barakat TS, Yanovsky-Dagan S, Atanassov BS, Toth R, Gao C, Bustos F, Harel T. Life Sci Alliance. 2024 Jan 5;7(3):e202302258. doi: 10.26508/lsa.202302258. Print 2024 Mar. PubMed 38182161.
Backbone
  Vector backbone: pCAGGS puro
  Vector type: Mammalian Expression
Growth in bacteria
  Bacterial resistance: Ampicillin, 100 μg/mL
  Growth temperature: 37°C
  Growth strain: DH5alpha
  Copy number: High Copy
Gene/Insert
  Gene/Insert name: USP27X Y144C
  Species: H. sapiens (human)
  Insert size (bp): 1314
  Mutation: Y144C
  Entrez Gene: USP27X (a.k.a. MRX105, USP22L, USP27, XLID105)
  Tag / fusion protein: HA (N terminal on insert)
  Cloning method: Restriction Enzyme; 5′ cloning site Unknown (unknown if destroyed)
Terms and licenses: Academic/Nonprofit Terms; Industry Terms: Not Available to Industry
How to cite: pCAGGS puro HA-hUSP27X Y144C was a gift from Francisco Bustos (Addgene plasmid # 225720 ; http://n2t.net/addgene:225720 ; RRID:Addgene_225720)
